>Addgene plasmid #18092 | peT3a-AqAdk_MVGDH | depositor partial sequence | sequence record 8793 | Author sequence
ATGGTAGGCATGATACTGGTTTTCCTAGGACCTCCCGGTGCAGGAAAGGGAACTCAGGCTAAGAGACTCG
CAAAAGAGAAGGGCTTTGTCCACATATCCACAGGAGATATCTTAAGGGAAGCCGTTCAGAAGGGAACACC
CCTCGGTAAAAAAGCCAAAGAATACATGGAAAGGGGGGAACTCGTTCCCGATGACTTAATAATAGCTTTA
ATAGAGGAAGTATTTCCGAAGCACGGAAACGTCATATTTGACGGCTTTCCCAGAACCGTAAAACAGGCAG
AGGCCCTTGACGAGATGCTTGAAAAGAAAGGACTTAAAGTTGACCATGTTCTCCTCTTTGAAGTTCCCGA
CGAGGTGGTAATAGAAAGGCTTTCAGGAAGAAGGATAAATCCCGAAACGGGAGAGGTTTACCACGTGAAG
TACAACCCACCGCCTCCCGGTGTGAAGGTTATTCAAAGGGAAGACGACAAACCCGAAGTCATTAAAAAGA
GACTCGAGGTTTACAGAGAGCAAACCGCTCCCCTCATTGAATATTACAAGAAGAAAGGTATATTAAGAAT
AATAGACGCAAGTAAACCTGTTGAGGAGGTTTACAGGCAAGTTTTAGAGGTTATAGGAGATGGCAATCAC
CACCACCACCACCACTGA
