>Addgene plasmid #18092 | peT3a-AqAdk_MVGDH | addgene partial sequence | sequence record 23968 | 18092 with T7-terminal
CTNCTTTCGGGCTTTGTTAGCAGCCGGATCCTCAGTGGTGGTGGTGGTGGTGATTGCCATCTCCTATAAC
CTCTAAAACTTGCCTGTAAACCTCCTCAACAGGTTTACTTGCGTCTATTATTCTTAATATACCTTTCTTC
TTGTAATATTCAATGAGGGGAGCGGTTTGCTCTCTGTAAACCTCGAGTCTCTTTTTAATGACTTCGGGTT
TGTCGTCTTCCCTTTGAATAACCTTACAACCGGGAGGCGGTGGGTTGTACTTCACGTGGTAAACCTCTCC
CGTTTCGGGATTTATCCTTCTTCCTGAAAGCCTTTCTATTACCACCTCGTCGGGAACTTCAAAGAGGAGA
ACATGGTCAACTTTAAGTCCTTTCTTTTCAAGCATCTCGTCAAGGGCCTCTGCCTGTTTTACGGTTCTGG
GAAAGCCGTCAAATATGACGTTTCCGTGCTTCGGAAATACTTCCTCTATTAAAGCTATTATTAAGTCATC
GGGAACGAGTTCTCCCCTTTCCATGCATTCTTTGGCTTTTTTACCGAGGGGTGTTCCCTTCTGAACGGCT
TCCCTTAAGATATCTCCTGTGGATATGTGGACAAAGCCCTTCTCTTGGNNGNNNCCTNNNNNNCTGAGTT
CCTTTTCCTGGCACCGGGAGGTCCTAGGAAAACCCAGTATCATGCCTACCATATGGCCTCTCCTTCTTAA
AGTTAAACAAAATTATTTCTAGAGGGAACCGTGTGNCTCCTAAGGNGCGANAAANTCCGGNAACAGACTG
ATCTCANCGGAGACGGGGCGACCGGGCAAGGCGTG
