[The description below was written by a language model from this plasmid's Addgene catalogue record.]
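Description:
peT3a-AqAdk_MVGDH is a bacterial expression plasmid built on the pET3a backbone (about 5.5 kb without insert) for producing a modified adenylate kinase from the hyperthermophilic bacterium Aquifex aeolicus in E. coli. It is selected with ampicillin, is listed as low copy, and is propagated in a standard cloning strain (DH5alpha). The record includes no feature table, so the promoter and origin are not explicitly annotated. However, pET3a-type vectors drive expression from a T7 promoter with a downstream T7 terminator, which fits the T7 and T7term sequencing primers listed. Such vectors need a host that supplies T7 RNA polymerase for protein production.

The 669 bp insert, cloned between NdeI and BamHI sites that both remain intact, encodes the adenylate kinase (kad) with several engineered changes. Tyr52 and Val145 are each replaced by cysteine, a Met-Val-Gly extension is added ahead of the native initiator methionine, and a 6xHis tag is fused to the C terminus, which allows purification by immobilised metal affinity chromatography. The record does not state why the two cysteines were introduced. Paired engineered cysteines are commonly used as site-specific attachment points for thiol-reactive probes such as fluorophores. That use would suit the associated publication, which studies intrinsic motions of the enzyme along its reaction trajectory, but it is an inference. The plasmid is therefore best viewed as a source of recombinant, His-tagged double-cysteine thermophilic adenylate kinase for biophysical and enzymological studies of protein dynamics.
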