Addgene plasmid #18092: peT3a-AqAdk_MVGDH
Depositing lab: Dorothee Kern. Depositing organization: Brandeis University. Publication: Intrinsic motions along an enzymatic reaction trajectory. Henzler-Wildman KA, Thai V, Lei M, Ott M, Wolf-Watz M, Fenn T, Pozharski E, Wilson MA, Petsko GA, Karplus M, Hubner CG, Kern D. Nature. 2007 Dec 6. 450(7171):838-44. 10.1038/nature06410 PubMed 18026086.
Backbone
  Vector backbone: pET3A
  Backbone size w/o insert (bp): 5500
  Vector type: Bacterial Expression
Growth in bacteria
  Bacterial resistance: Ampicillin, 100 μg/mL
  Growth temperature: 37°C
  Growth strain: DH5alpha
  Copy number: Low Copy
Gene/Insert
  Gene/Insert name: adenylate kinase
  Species: A. aeolicus
  Insert size (bp): 669
  Mutation: Tyr 52 changed to Cys, Val 145 changed to Cys, MetValGly added before initial Met of adenylate kinase sequence
  GenBank ID: O66490
  Entrez Gene: kad
  Tag / fusion protein: 6xHis (C terminal on insert)
  Cloning method: Restriction Enzyme; 5′ cloning site NdeI (not destroyed); 3′ cloning site BamHI (not destroyed)
  Sequencing primers: 5′ T7; 3′ T7term
Terms and licenses: Academic/Nonprofit Terms; Industry Terms: Not Available to Industry
How to cite: peT3a-AqAdk_MVGDH was a gift from Dorothee Kern (Addgene plasmid # 18092 ; http://n2t.net/addgene:18092 ; RRID:Addgene_18092)
